>Addgene plasmid #32058 | MCV-Rep- | depositor full sequence | sequence record 36192 | MCV-Rep- sequence 8142 bps
TAGAAAAACTCATCGAGCATCAAATGAAACTGCAATTTATTCATATCAGGATTATCAATACCATATTTTT
GAAAAAGCCGTTTCTGTAATGAAGGAGAAAACTCACCGAGGCAGTTCCATAGGATGGCAAGATCCTGGTA
TCGGTCTGCGATTCCGACTCGTCCAACATCAATACAACCTATTAATTTCCCCTCGTCAAAAATAAGGTTA
TCAAGTGAGAAATCACCATGAGTGACGACTGAATCCGGTGAGAATGGCAAAAGTTTATGCATTTCTTTCC
AGACTTGTTCAACAGGCCAGCCATTACGCTCGTCATCAAAATCACTCGCATCAACCAAACCGTTATTCAT
TCGTGATTGCGCCTGAGCGAGGCGAAATACGCGATCGCTGTTAAAAGGACAATTACAAACAGGAATCGAG
TGCAACCGGCGCAGGAACACTGCCAGCGCATCAACAATATTTTCACCTGAATCAGGATATTCTTCTAATA
CCTGGAACGCTGTTTTTCCGGGGATCGCAGTGGTGAGTAACCATGCATCATCAGGAGTACGGATAAAATG
CTTGATGGTCGGAAGTGGCATAAATTCCGTCAGCCAGTTTAGTCTGACCATCTCATCTGTAACATCATTG
GCAACGCTACCTTTGCCATGTTTCAGAAACAACTCTGGCGCATCGGGCTTCCCATACAAGCGATAGATTG
TCGCACCTGATTGCCCGACATTATCGCGAGCCCATTTATACCCATATAAATCAGCATCCATGTTGGAATT
TAATCGCGGCCTCGACGTTTCCCGTTGAATATGGCTCATATTCTTCCTTTTTCAATATTATTGAAGCATT
TATCAGGGTTATTGTCTCATGAGCGGATACATATTTGAATGTATTTAGAAAAATAAACAAATAGGGGTCA
GTGTTACAACCAATTAACCAATTCTGAACATTATCGCGAGCCCATTTATACCTGAATATGGCTCATAACA
CCCCTTGTTTGCCTGGCGGCAGTAGCGCGGTGGTCCCACCTGACCCCATGCCGAACTCAGAAGTGAAACG
CCGTAGCGCCGATGGTAGTGTGGGGACTCCCCATGCGAGAGTAGGGAACTGCCAGGCATCAAATAAAACG
AAAGGCTCAGTCGAAAGACTGGGCCTTTCGCCCGGGCTAATTAGGGGGTGTCGCCCTTATTCGACTCTAT
AGTGAAGTTCCTATTCTCTAGAAAGTATAGGAACTTCTGAAGTGGGGACCGGCTATTTAGTATCAGATTC
ACTAGGTTTGATTGTATCTGCAGCCTAGAGGTAGGAGATAAAGAATTAAAAATATCTTGCCCCACAGAAT
GCAGCAAGCTATTTTCCCACTGCAGAGGATCTAGGCTAAAGGCCATAAGTGCATGCCTCAAAACCTCATT
ACTACCTACCCACGAAACATCCCTCTTTACAAGTGACACTTGCTCGCGTGACAACCTCACCCCCACAGTT
ATTAGAGAGCCTATACCACTAACAGTTTGGAGAATGAAGCCATAAGTTAAACCTTGGTTAACCAAAGAAG
CCACTAATGAGAAATTTGAAAACTGTTCAGCTGTGAACCCAAGTTGAGCTAAAGCCTCAATGCCAGAAAT
ACCCTCAATTGTCATTAAACTGGAGATCTCTGCTTCCAAAGCTGCTAAAGCTTCTCCTGTAAGAATAGCT
TCCAAAGTTACTCCTGTGGTGGCACTTAGTTCAGTAGCAATTTCACCAATATTGGCCAGCAGTGTGATGA
TGCCCCCCATCCTGAAAAATAAATAAGGATACTTACTCTTTTAATGTCCTCCTCCCTTTGTAAGAGAAAA
AAAAGCCTCCGGGCCTCCCTTGTTGAAAAAAAGTTAAGAGTCTTCCGTCTCCCTCCCAAACAGAAAGAAA
AAAAGTTTTGTTTATCAGTCAAACTCCGCCTCTCCAGGAAATGAGTCAATGCCAGAAACCCTGCAGCAAT
AAAAGTTCAATCATGTAACCACAACTTGGCTGCCTAGGTGACTTTTTTTTTTCAAGTTGGCAGAGGCTTG
GGGCTCCTAGCCTCCGAGGCCTCTGGAAAAAAAAGAGAGAGGACTCTGAGGCTTAAGAGGCTTAATTAGC
AAAAAAGGCAGTATCTAAGGGCAGATCCCAAGGGCGGGAAACTGCAGTATAAAAACCACTCCTTAGTGAG
GTAGCTCATTTGCTCCTCTGCTCTTTCTGCAAACTCCTTCTGCATATAGACAAGATGGATTTAGTCCTAA
ATAGGAAAGAAAGAGAGGCTCTCTGCAAGCTTTTAGAGATTGCTCCTAATTGTTATGGCAACATCCCTCT
GATGAAAGCTGCTTTCAAAAGAAGCTGCTTAAAGCATCACCCTGATAAAGGGGGAAATCCTGTTATAATG
ATGGAATTGAACACCCTTTGGAGCAAATTCCAGCAAAATATCCACAAGCTCAGAAGTGACTTCTCTATGT
TTGATGAGGTCAGTACAAAATTTCCTTGGGAAGAATATGGAACTTTAAAGGATTATATGCAAAGTGGATA
TAATGCTAGATTTTGCAGAGGTCCTGGGTGCATGCTTAAGCAACTTAGAGATTCTAAGTGCGCTTGTATT
AGCTGTAAGTTGTCTCGCCAGCATTGTAGTCTAAAAACTTTAAAGCAAAAAAACTGTCTGACGTGGGGAG
AGTGTTTTTGCTATCAGTGCTTTATTCTTTGGTTTGGATTTCCTCCTACTTGGGAAAGTTTTGACTGGTG
GCAAAAAACTTTAGAAGAAACTGACTACTGCTTACTGCATCTGCACCTTTTCTAGACTCCTACTTCCTTC
CTCTGTAAGTATTAGATATGGAAAAGTCTATAAGGCAAAATATCAAAGAAAGGTTATTTATGACAGATTT
TCTGTACTTTCCCATCTAGGTTGACGAGGCCCCTATATATGGGACCACTAAATTCAAAGAATGGTGGAGA
TCAGGAGGATTCAGCTTCGGGAAGGCATACGAATATGGGCCCAATCCACACGGGACCAACTCAAGATCCA
GAAAGCCTTCCTCCAATGCATCCAGGGGAGCCCCCAGTGGAAGCTCACCACCCCACAGCCAGAGCTCTTC
CTCTGGGTATGGGTCCTTCTCAGCGTCCCAGGCTTCAGACTCCCAGTCCAGAGGACCCGATATACCTCCC
GAACACCATGAGGAACCCACCTCATCCTCTGGATCCAGTAGCAGAGAGGAGACCACCAATTCAGGAAGAG
AATCCAGCACACCCAATGGAACCAGTGTACCTAGAAATTCTTCCAGAACGGATGGCACCTGGGAGGATCT
CTTCTGCGATGAATCACTTTCCTCCCCTGAGCCTCCCTCGTCCTCTGAGGAGCCTGAGGAGCCCCCCTCC
TCAAGAAGCTCGCCCCGGCAGCCCCCGTCTTCCTCTGCCGAGGAGGCCTCGTCATCTCAGTTTACAGATG
AGGAATACAGATCCTCCTCCTTCACCACCCCGAAGACCCCTCCTCCATTCTCAAGAAAGCGAAAATTTGG
GGGGTCCCGAAGCTCTGCAAGCTCTGCTAGTTCAGCAAGTTTTACAAGCACTCCACCAAAGCCAAAAAAG
AACAGAGAAACTCCTGTTCCTACTGATTTTCCTATTGATCTTTCTGATTATCTTAGCCATGCTGTATATA
GTAATAAAACAGTAAGTTGTTTTGCCATTTATACTACTTCTGATAAAGCTATAGAGTTATATGATAAGAT
TGAGAAATTTAAAGTTGATTTTAAAAGCAGGCATGCCTGTGAATTAGGATGTATTTTATTGTTTATAACT
TTATCAAAGCATAGAGTATCTGCTATTAAGAATTTTTGCTCTACCTTCTGCACTATAAGCTTTTTAATTT
GTAAAGGAGTGAATAAGATGCCTGAAATGTATAATAATTTATGCAAGCCCCCTTACAAATTACTGCAAGA
GAATAAGCCACTGCTCAATTATGAATTTCAAGAAAAAGAAAAAGAGGCCAGCTGTAATTGGAATTTAGTT
GCTGAATTTGCTTGTGAATATGAGCTAGACGACCACTTTATTATCTTAGCCCATTATCTAGACTTTGCAA
AACCATTTCCTTGCCAAAAGTGTGAAAACAGATCTCGCCTCAAACCTCACAAGGCTCATGAGGCTCATCA
TTCTAATGCTAAGCTATTTTATGAATCTAAATCTCAGAAAACCATTTGCCAACAAGCCGCAGACACTGTT
CTAGCCAAAAGGAGGTTAGAGATGCTGGAAATGACCAGGACAGAAATGCTATGTAAGAAGTTTAAGAAGC
ACCTAGAGAGATTAAGAGATTTAGATACAATAGATCTACTGTATTATATGGGTGGTGTGGCCTGGTACTG
CTGCTTATTTGAAGAGTTTGAAAAGAAGCTGCAGAAAATTATTCAATTATTAACAGAGAATATACCTAAG
TATAGAAACATTTGGTTTAAAGGGCCTATTAACAGTGGAAAAACAAGCTTTGCTGCAGCCTTAATAGATT
TGCTAGAAGGGAAGGCCTTGAATATAAACTGTCCATCTGATAAACTGCCTTTTGAACTAGGATGTGCTTT
GGATAAATTTATGGTTGTTTTTGAGGATGTGAAAGGGCAAAATAGCCTAAATAAAGATCTGCAACCAGGG
CAAGGAATAAATAACCTTGATAACTTAAGAGATCATCTAGATGGTGCTGTAGCTGTAAGCTTAGAGAAGA
AGCATGTGAATAAAAAGCATCAGATTTTTCCTCCTTGTATTGTTACTGCTAATGATTATTTTATTCCCAA
AACATTAATAGCAAGATTTAGTTATACTTTACACTTTTCCCCAAAGGCAAATCTAAGAGATTCCCTGGAT
CAGAACATGGAAATAAGAAAAAGAAGAATTCTTCAAAGTGGAACCACTTTATTGCTTTGTCTTATTTGGT
GCTTGCCTGATACAACCTTTAAGCCTTGCTTACAAGAAGAAATTAAAAACTGGAAGCAAATTTTACAGAG
TGAAATATCATATGGTAAATTTTGTCAAATGATAGAAAATGTAGAAGCTGGTCAGGACCCTCTGCTCAAT
ATTCTTATTGAGGAAGAGGGCCCTGAGGAAACTGAAGAAACCCAAGATTCTGGTACTTTTTCTCAATAAA
GGCATCTGCTTCATATTTCCTGTGTTTGTTTTTCTGGGGCCTACTTAACTGAATAGGAATGCATGAAATA
ATTCTCATAATTCTTGTGTTTGGCTTTCTTTTTGAGAGGCCTTTTGAGGTCCTTTCAGTGGCGCCTTGCC
CTTATCCTGCTGATTACTTTGGAATGTTACTGCTGCTGGGGCAACAGAGGGCTTTGGGTAAACAGTTTTC
TCCTGCCCAAATTTATCTAAAAATCTGACAATATCAGGATCACCAGGTAATTGTTCTGACCCCTCATATA
TTCTAACCTCTTCTACCTGATTATCTTTTCCTTCCATAGGTTGGCCTGACACTTTTGGCATTAAGTTGCT
GAAGAGTGAGTTTATTAAATTAACTACTGGGTAGGGGTTTTTCACCCATCTTTTTCTCAAAGTAACATTA
AAATATCTAGGCAACCCATGAAGAGCCATTTTTCCACTGGTTTTAAACAGAAACCCCACTATGTCTGCAC
AGCTAATAAATAGGCCATCTCCTTTGCATAGAGGGCCCACTCCATTCTCATCTAAAAGGACAGTAGTTAG
AGTATTACTAAATTGAAGAACTGTAGGAGTCTGAGAGCCTGTCTGAATAGACCCATAGTATCTACTGTTT
TCATTTTTAGAAGGATCAGGACACCATACTTCTATAGGATAATTTCCATCTTTATCTAATTTTGCTTTAG
CTTGTGGATCTAGGCCCTGATTTTTAGGTGTCATTTTTCTTCCCAATACAGTTTCAATTGTAATAGGCCC
ACCATTTGTAGTTTTTGGATACTCAGTCTGGTAATCTAAAACTAGGCCTTGCAAATCCAGAGGTTCTCCC
CCAATGGCAAACATATGGTAATTTACCCCTGACACAGGAATACCAGCACCATAATCATGAACTCTTTTCA
TGTCCCAATAATGAACATTAATTAAAGAACTTATTCCAACTACTTCTGTTTTAACAGATATTGCCTCCCA
CATCTGCAATGTGTCACAGGTAATATCCTCATTTAGCATTGGCAGAGACACTCTTGCCACACTGTAAGCT
GGCAAATTTTCCTTGATGGGCTGATCTGGAGATGATCCCTTTGGCTGCAGGTCATAAGTATAAGTATACC
AGTTTGAAGTAGTAGGAAGATCAGGGGAATTAACTCCCATTCTTGGATTCAAATACAACTCAATTTGGGT
AATGCTATCTTCTCCAGTAACCACAGATAATACTTCCACTCCTCCTTTAACAAGCAGTTTTGGAACTGAG
GCAACATTAGGGCAGCATCCCGGCTTAGGTATACATTGCCTTTTGGGTGTTTTACAGGTGGATGATGCTT
TTCTTTTTGGTGCCATCTTCAATTACTTGTAATTCAGGAGAAATATATCCACTAAGGCCTAGTACCAGAG
GAAGAAGCCAATCTGGAGTTTGCTGCTGCAGAGTTCCTCCTATATGTTCAGGAATTAATATAGCCTCTCC
TGATAAAAGGCCCTGATTCTGAGAAGCAGTTGTCTGAAAGACCCACCGGCAAAATGAAGTGAAGTTCCTA
TACTTTCTAGAGAATAGGAACTTCTATAGTGAGTCGAATAAGGGCGACACAAAATTTATTCTAAATGCAT
AATAAATACTGATAACATCTTATAGTTTGTATTATATTTTGTATTATCGTTGACATGTATAATTTTGATA
TCAAAAACTGATTTTCCCTTTATTATTTTCGAGATTTATTTTCTTAATTCTCTTTAACAAACTAGAAATA
TTGTATATACAAAAAATCATAAATAATAGATGAATAGTTTAATTATAGGTGTTCATCAATCGAAAAAGCA
ACGTATCTTATTTAAAGTGCGTTGCTTTTTTCTCATTTATAAGGTTAAATAATTCTCATATATCAAGCAA
AGTGACAGGCGCCCTTAAATATTCTGACAAATGCTCTTTCCCTAAACTCCCCCCATAAAAAAACCCGCCG
AAGCGGGTTTTTACGTTATTTGCGGATTAACGATTACTCGTTATCAGAACCGCCCAGGGGGCCCGAGCTT
AAGACTGGCCGTCGTTTTACAACACAGAAAGAGTTTGTAGAAACGCAAAAAGGCCATCCGTCAGGGGCCT
TCTGCTTAGTTTGATGCCTGGCAGTTCCCTACTCTCGCCTTCCGCTTCCTCGCTCACTGACTCGCTGCGC
TCGGTCGTTCGGCTGCGGCGAGCGGTATCAGCTCACTCAAAGGCGGTAATACGGTTATCCACAGAATCAG
GGGATAACGCAGGAAAGAACATGTGAGCAAAAGGCCAGCAAAAGGCCAGGAACCGTAAAAAGGCCGCGTT
GCTGGCGTTTTTCCATAGGCTCCGCCCCCCTGACGAGCATCACAAAAATCGACGCTCAAGTCAGAGGTGG
CGAAACCCGACAGGACTATAAAGATACCAGGCGTTTCCCCCTGGAAGCTCCCTCGTGCGCTCTCCTGTTC
CGACCCTGCCGCTTACCGGATACCTGTCCGCCTTTCTCCCTTCGGGAAGCGTGGCGCTTTCTCATAGCTC
ACGCTGTAGGTATCTCAGTTCGGTGTAGGTCGTTCGCTCCAAGCTGGGCTGTGTGCACGAACCCCCCGTT
CAGCCCGACCGCTGCGCCTTATCCGGTAACTATCGTCTTGAGTCCAACCCGGTAAGACACGACTTATCGC
CACTGGCAGCAGCCACTGGTAACAGGATTAGCAGAGCGAGGTATGTAGGCGGTGCTACAGAGTTCTTGAA
GTGGTGGGCTAACTACGGCTACACTAGAAGAACAGTATTTGGTATCTGCGCTCTGCTGAAGCCAGTTACC
TTCGGAAAAAGAGTTGGTAGCTCTTGATCCGGCAAACAAACCACCGCTGGTAGCGGTGGTTTTTTTGTTT
GCAAGCAGCAGATTACGCGCAGAAAAAAAGGATCTCAAGAAGATCCTTTGATCTTTTCTACGGGGTCTGA
CGCTCAGTGGAACGACGCGCGCGTAACTCACGTTAAGGGATTTTGGTCATGAGCTTGCGCCGTCCCGTCA
AGTCAGCGTAATGCTCTGCTTT
Features (pLannotate 1.2.2; 13 found; start..end, strand, type, name):
    812..908     -  promoter       AmpR promoter (fragment): bla
    938..962     -  CDS            KanR (fragment): aminoglycoside phosphotransferase; aph(3')-Ia; confers resistance to kanamycin in bacteria or G418 (Geneticin®) in eukaryotes
    991..1106    +  ncRNA          5S rRNA: Accession: RF00001 - 5S ribosomal RNA
   1110..1150    +  terminator     rrnB T1 terminator (fragment): transcription terminator T1 from the E. coli rrnB gene
   1194..1227    +  protein_bind   FRT (minimal): supports FLP-mediated excision but not integration (Turan and Bode, 2011) FLP recombinase from the Saccharomyces cerevisiae 2μ plasmid
   3550..5058    +  CDS            LT_POVLY (fragment): Protein inferred from homology: Swiss-Prot protein existence level 3. Isoform large T antigen is a key early protein essential for both driving viral replication and inducing cellular transformation. Plays a role in viral genome replication by driving entry of quiescent cells into the cell cycle and by autoregulating the synthesis of viral early mRNA. Displays highly oncogenic activities by corrupting the host cellular checkpoint mechanisms that guard cell division and the transcription, replication, and repair of DNA. Participates in the modulation of cellular gene expression preceeding viral
   5305..6456    -  CDS            VP1_POVLY: Experimental evidence at protein level: Swiss-Prot protein existence level 1. Forms an icosahedral capsid with a T=7 symmetry and a 40 nm diameter. The capsid is composed of 72 pentamers linked to each other by disulfide bonds and associated with VP2 or VP3 proteins. Interacts with a N-linked glycoprotein containing sialic acids on the cell surface to provide virion attachment to target cell. Once attached, the virion is internalized by endocytosis and traffics to the endoplasmic reticulum. Inside the endoplasmic reticulum, the protein folding machinery isomerizes VP1 interpentamer disulfide b
   6440..6583    -  CDS            VP2_POVM3 (fragment): Protein inferred from homology: Swiss-Prot protein existence level 3. [Isoform VP3]: structural protein that resides within the core of the capsid surrounded by 72 VP1 pentamers. Following virus endocytosis and trafficking to the endoplasmic reticulum, VP2 and VP3 form oligomers and integrate into the endoplasmic reticulum membrane. Heterooligomer VP2-VP3 may create a viroporin for transporting the viral genome across the endoplasmic reticulum membrane to the cytoplasm. Nuclear entry of the viral DNA involves the selective exposure and importin recognition of VP2 or Vp3 nuclear localization si
   6641..6674    -  protein_bind   FRT (minimal): supports FLP-mediated excision but not integration (Turan and Bode, 2011) FLP recombinase from the Saccharomyces cerevisiae 2μ plasmid
   7144..7163    +  CDS            lacZα (fragment): LacZα fragment of β-galactosidase; lacZ fragment
   7188..7205    -  terminator     rrnB T2 terminator (fragment): transcription terminator T2 from the E. coli rrnB gene
   7430..8018    -  rep_origin     ori: high-copy-number ColE1/pMB1/pBR322/pUC origin of replication
   8142..809     -  CDS            KanR (across the origin): aminoglycoside phosphotransferase; aph(3')-Ia; confers resistance to kanamycin in bacteria or G418 (Geneticin®) in eukaryotes
