[The description below was written by a language model from this plasmid's Addgene catalogue record and pLannotate feature annotations shown in this document.]
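Description:
MCV-Rep- is a bacterial cloning plasmid carrying a full-length, replication-defective Merkel cell polyomavirus (MCV) genome. The 5,387 bp viral insert sits in the small synthetic-gene backbone pJ241 (2,755 bp), giving a construct of 8,142 bp. It is maintained in E. coli at high copy through a ColE1/pUC-type origin and is selected with kanamycin through an aph(3')-Ia resistance gene. Fragments of rrnB terminators flank the cloning region and presumably insulate the insert from read-through transcription.

The vector supplies no promoter. Viral early and late genes are expressed from the native promoters within the viral non-coding control region, which in polyomaviruses also contains the replication origin. The feature annotation picks up the expected divergent polyomavirus layout: a large T antigen coding segment on one strand, and the VP1 and VP2/VP3 capsid genes on the other. These were identified by homology to related polyomavirus proteins, so the annotation covers only part of the viral coding content. The defining feature is a single cytosine-to-adenine substitution at nucleotide 2,073 of the construct, recorded as abolishing viral replication function. The record does not state which viral element the change lies in.

The genome was inserted between preserved BsrFI sites, which suggests it can be excised from the bacterial backbone. Two minimal FRT sites in opposite orientation also bracket the insert region, but the record does not explain their purpose. The construct comes from work on cellular and viral factors regulating MCV replication. It most plausibly serves as a non-replicating negative control alongside a replication-competent MCV genome clone in transfected mammalian cells.
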