Addgene plasmid #32058: MCV-Rep-
Depositing lab: Patrick Moore. Depositing organization: University of Pittsburgh (University, School of Medicine, and Cancer Institute). Publication: Cellular and viral factors regulating merkel cell polyomavirus replication. Feng H, Kwun HJ, Liu X, Gjoerup O, Stolz DB, Chang Y, Moore PS. PLoS One. 2011;6(7):e22468. Epub 2011 Jul 22. 10.1371/journal.pone.0022468 PubMed 21799863.
Backbone
  Vector backbone: pJ241
  Backbone manufacturer: DNA2.0
  Backbone size w/o insert (bp): 2755
Growth in bacteria
  Bacterial resistance: Kanamycin, 50 μg/mL
  Growth temperature: 37°C
  Growth strain: DH5alpha
  Copy number: High Copy
Gene/Insert
  Gene/Insert name: MCV-Rep- genome
  Species: Merkel cell polyomavirus
  Insert size (bp): 5387
  Mutation: Single cytosine to adenine (C/A) mutation at 2,073 (nt) of full construct, which deletes viral replication function
  GenBank ID: JF813003
  Promoter: none from vector. Insert contains native promoter from viral genome encompassed in the viral non-coding control region.
  Cloning method: Restriction Enzyme; 5′ cloning site BsrFI (not destroyed); 3′ cloning site BsrFI (not destroyed)
  Sequencing primers: 5′ NA
Terms and licenses: Academic/Nonprofit Terms; Industry Terms: Not Available to Industry
How to cite: MCV-Rep- was a gift from Patrick Moore (Addgene plasmid # 32058 ; http://n2t.net/addgene:32058 ; RRID:Addgene_32058)
