>Addgene plasmid #32058 | MCV-Rep- | addgene partial sequence | sequence record 38974 | MCV-Rep-F 5'-TATTGGCCAGCAGTGTGATG-3'
ATGTCCTCCTCCCTTTGTAAGAGAAAAAAAAGCCTCCGGGCCTCCCTTGTTGAAAAAAAGTTAAGAGTCT
TCCGTCTCCCTCCCAAACAGAAAGAAAAAAAGTTTTGTTTATCAGTCAAACTCCGCCTCTCCAGGAAATG
AGTCAATGCCAGAAACCCTGCAGCAATAAAAGTTCAATCATGTAACCACAACTTGGCTGCCTAGGTGACT
TTTTTTTTTCAAGTTGGCAGAGGCTTGGGGCTCCTAGCCTCCGAGGCCTCTGGAAAAAAAAGAGAGAGGA
CTCTGAGGCTTAAGAGGCTTAATTAGCAAAAAAGGCAGTATCTAAGGGCAGATCCCAAGGGCGGGAAACT
GCAGTATAAAAACCACTCCTTAGTGAGGTAGCTCATTTGCTCCTCTGCTCTTTCTGCAAACTCCTTCTGC
ATATAGACAAGATGGATTTAGTCCTAAATAGGAAAGAAAGAGAGGCTCTCTGCAAGCTTTTAGAGATTGC
TCCTAATTGTTATGGCAACATCCCTCTGATGAAAGCTGCTTTCAAAAGAAGCTGCTTAAAGCATCACCCT
GATAAAGGGGGAAATCCTGTTATAATGATGGAATTGAACACCCTTTGGAGCAAATTCCAGCAAAATATCC
ACAAGCTCAGAAGTGACTTCTCTATGTTT
