>Addgene plasmid #32058 | MCV-Rep- | addgene partial sequence | sequence record 38977 | M13-F20 5'-TGTAAAACGACGGCCAGT-3'
CTGATAACGAGTAATCGTTAATCCGCAAATAACGTAAAAACCCGCTTCGGCGGGTTTTTTTATGGGGGGA
GTTTAGGGAAAGAGCATTTGTCAGAATATTTAAGGGCGCCTGTCACTTTGCTTGATATATGAGAATTATT
TAACCTTATAAATGAGAAAAAAGCAACGCACTTTAAATAAGATACGTTGCTTTTTCGATTGATGAACACC
TATAATTAAACTATTCATCTATTATTTATGATTTTTTGTATATACAATATTTCTAGTTTGTTAAAGAGAA
TTAAGAAAATAAATCTCGAAAATAATAAAGGGAAAATCAGTTTTTGATATCAAAATTATACATGTCAACG
ATAATACAAAATATAATACAAACTATAAGATGTTATCAGTATTTATTATGCATTTAGAATAAATTTTGTG
TCGCCCTTATTCGACTCACTATAGAAGTTCCTATTCTCTAGAAAGTATAGGAACTTCACTTCATTTTGCC
GGTGGGTCTTTCAGACAACTGCTTCTCAGAATCAGGGCCTTTTATCAGGAGAGGCTATATTAATTCCTGA
ACATATAGGAGGAACTCTGCAGCAGCAAACTCCAG
